>Addgene plasmid #198057 | Membrane mNeonGreen | addgene full sequence | sequence record 389150 | Addgene NGS Result
CGTCAATGGCGGTAAATGGCCCGCGATGGCTGCCAAGTACATCCCCATTGACGTCAATGGGGAGGGGCAA
TGACGCAAATGGGCGTTCCATTGACGTAAATGGGCGGTAGGCGTGCCTAATGGGAGGTCTATATAAGCAA
TGCTCGTTTAGGGAACCGCCATTCTGCCTGGGGACGTCGGAGCAAGCTTGATTTAGGTGACACTATAGAA
TACAAGCTACTTGTTCTTTTTGCAGGATCCACTAGTGGCGCGCCATTAATTAAAGGCCGGCCAGCGATCG
CATGGGCTGCATCAAGAGCAAGCGCAAGGACAACCTGAACGACGACGAGGCCGCCATGGGTTGTATTAAA
TCAAAACGAAAAGATAATTTGAATGATGATGAAGCACCGGTCGCCACCATGGTGAGCAAGGGCGAGGAGG
ATAACATGGCCTCTCTCCCAGCGACACATGAGTTACACATCTTTGGCTCCATCAACGGTGTGGACTTTGA
CATGGTGGGTCAGGGCACCGGCAATCCAAATGATGGTTATGAGGAGTTAAACCTGAAGTCCACCAAGGGT
GACCTCCAGTTCTCCCCCTGGATTCTGGTCCCTCATATCGGGTATGGCTTCCATCAGTACCTGCCCTACC
CTGACGGGATGTCGCCTTTCCAGGCCGCCATGGTAGATGGCTCCGGCTACCAAGTCCATCGCACAATGCA
GTTTGAAGATGGTGCCTCCCTTACTGTTAACTACCGCTACACCTACGAGGGAAGCCACATCAAAGGAGAG
GCCCAGGTGAAGGGGACTGGTTTCCCTGCTGACGGTCCTGTGATGACCAACTCGCTGACCGCTGCGGACT
GGTGCAGGTCGAAGAAGACTTACCCCAACGACAAAACCATCATCAGTACCTTTAAGTGGAGTTACACCAC
TGGAAATGGCAAGCGCTACCGGAGCACTGCGCGGACCACCTACACCTTTGCCAAGCCAATGGCGGCTAAC
TATCTGAAGAACCAGCCGATGTACGTGTTCCGTAAGACGGAGCTCAAGCACTCCAAGACCGAGCTCAACT
TCAAGGAGTGGCAAAAGGCCTTTACCGATGTGATGGGCATGGACGAGCTGTACAAGTAACATCGATTGGA
ATTCAAGGCCTCTCGAGCCTCTAGAACTATAGTGAGTCGTATTACGTAGATCCAGACATGATAAGATACA
TTGATGAGTTTGGACAAACCACAACTAGAATGCAGTGAAAAAAATGCTTTATTTGTGAAATTTGTGATGC
TATTGCTTTATTTGTAACCATTATAAGCTGCAATAAACAAGTTAACAACAACAATTGCATTCATTTTATG
TTTCAGGTTCAGGGGGAGGTGTGGGAGGTTTTTTAATTCGCGGCCGCGGCGCCAATGCATTGGGCCCGGT
ACCCAGCTTTTGTTCCCTTTAGTGAGGGTTAATTGCGCGCTTGGCGTAATCATGGTCATAGCTGTTTCCT
GTGTGAAATTGTTATCCGCTCACAATTCCACACAACATACGAGCCGGGAGCATAAAGTGTAAAGCCTGGG
GTGCCTAATGAGTGAGCTAACTCACATTAATTGCGTTGCGCTCACTGCCCGCTTTCCAGTCGGGAAACCT
GTCGTGCCAGCTGCATTAATGAATCGGCCAACGCGCGGGGAGAGGCGGTTTGCGTATTGGGCGCTCTTCC
GCTTCCTCGCTCACTGACTCGCTGCGCTCGGTCGTTCGGCTGCGGCGAGCGGTATCAGCTCACTCAAAGG
CGGTAATACGGTTATCCACAGAATCAGGGGATAACGCAGGAAAGAACATGTGAGCAAAAGGCCAGCAAAA
GGCCAGGAACCGTAAAAAGGCCGCGTTGCTGGCGTTTTTCCATAGGCTCCGCCCCCCTGACGAGCATCAC
AAAAATCGACGCTCAAGTCAGAGGTGGCGAAACCCGACAGGACTATAAAGATACCAGGCGTTTCCCCCTG
GAAGCTCCCTCGTGCGCTCTCCTGTTCCGACCCTGCCGCTTACCGGATACCTGTCCGCCTTTCTCCCTTC
GGGAAGCGTGGCGCTTTCTCATAGCTCACGCTGTAGGTATCTCAGTTCGGTGTAGGTCGTTCGCTCCAAG
CTGGGCTGTGTGCACGAACCCCCCGTTCAGCCCGACCGCTGCGCCTTATCCGGTAACTATCGTCTTGAGT
CCAACCCGGTAAGACACGACTTATCGCCACTGGCAGCAGCCACTGGTAACAGGATTAGCAGAGCGAGGTA
TGTAGGCGGTGCTACAGAGTTCTTGAAGTGGTGGCCTAACTACGGCTACACTAGAAGAACAGTATTTGGT
ATCTGCGCTCTGCTGAAGCCAGTTACCTTCGGAAAAAGAGTTGGTAGCTCTTGATCCGGCAAACAAACCA
CCGCTGGTAGCGGTGGTTTTTTTGTTTGCAAGCAGCAGATTACGCGCAGAAAAAAAGGATCTCAAGAAGA
TCCTTTGATCTTTTCTACGGGGTCTGACGCTCAGTGGAACGAAAACTCACGTTAAGGGATTTTGGTCATG
AGATTATCAAAAAGGATCTTCACCTAGATCCTTTTAAATTAAAAATGAAGTTTTAAATCAATCTAAAGTA
TATATGAGTAAACTTGGTCTGACAGTTACCAATGCTTAATCAGTGAGGCACCTATCTCAGCGATCTGTCT
ATTTCGTTCATCCATAGTTGCCTGACTCCCCGTCGTGTAGATAACTACGATACGGGAGGGCTTACCATCT
GGCCCCAGTGCTGCAATGATACCGCGAGACCCACGCTCACCGGCTCCAGATTTATCAGCAATAAACCAGC
CAGCCGGAAGGGCCGAGCGCAGAAGTGGTCCTGCAACTTTATCCGCCTCCATCCAGTCTATTAATTGTTG
CCGGGAAGCTAGAGTAAGTAGTTCGCCAGTTAATAGTTTGCGCAACGTTGTTGCCATTGCTACAGGCATC
GTGGTGTCACGCTCGTCGTTTGGTATGGCTTCATTCAGCTCCGGTTCCCAACGATCAAGGCGAGTTACAT
GATCCCCCATGTTGTGCAAAAAAGCGGTTAGCTCCTTCGGTCCTCCGATCGTTGTCAGAAGTAAGTTGGC
CGCAGTGTTATCACTCATGGTTATGGCAGCACTGCATAATTCTCTTACTGTCATGCCATCCGTAAGATGC
TTTTCTGTGACTGGTGAGTACTCAACCAAGTCATTCTGAGAATAGTGTATGCGGCGACCGAGTTGCTCTT
GCCCGGCGTCAATACGGGATAATACCGCGCCACATAGCAGAACTTTAAAAGTGCTCATCATTGGAAAACG
TTCTTCGGGGCGAAAACTCTCAAGGATCTTACCGCTGTTGAGATCCAGTTCGATGTAACCCACTCGTGCA
CCCAACTGATCTTCAGCATCTTTTACTTTCACCAGCGTTTCTGGGTGAGCAAAAACAGGAAGGCAAAATG
CCGCAAAAAAGGGAATAAGGGCGACACGGAAATGTTGAATACTCATACTCTTCCTTTTTCAATATTATTG
AAGCATTTATCAGGGTTATTGTCTCATGAGCGGATACATATTTGAATGTATTTAGAAAAATAAACAAATA
GGGGTTCCGCGCACATTTCCCCGAAAAGTGCCACCTAAATTGTAAGCGTTAATATTTTGTTAAAATTCGC
GTTAAATTTTTGTTAAATCAGCTCATTTTTTAACCAATAGGCCGAAATCGGCAAAATCCCTTATAAATCA
AAAGAATAGACCGAGATAGGGT
[37 nt withheld, positions 3733-3769]
AAAGAACGTGGACTCCAACGTCAAAGG
[49 nt withheld, positions 3797-3845]
T
[91 nt withheld, positions 3847-3937]
G
[124 nt withheld, positions 3939-4062]
CCCATTCGCCATTCAGGCTGCGCAACTGTTGGGAAGGGCGATCGGTGCGGGCCTCTTCGCTATTACGCCA
GTCGACCGCCAATTCAATATGGCGTATATGGACTCATGCCAATTCAATATGGTGGATCTGGACCTGTGCC
AATTCAATATGGCGTATATGGACTCGTGCCAATTCAATATGGTGGATCTGGACCCCAGCCAATTCAATAT
GGCGGACTTGGCACCATGCCAATTCAATATGGCGGACCTGGCACTGTGCCAACTGGGGAGGGGTCTACTT
GGCACGGTGCCAAGTTTGAGGAGGGGTCTTGGCCCTGTGCCAAGTCCGCCATATTGAATTGGCATGGTGC
CAATAATGGCGGCCATATTGGCTATATGCCAGGATCAATATATAGGCAATATCCAATATGGCCCTATGCC
AATATGGCTATTGGCCAGGTTCAATACTATGTATTGGCCCTATGCCATATAGTATTCCATATATGGGTTT
TCCTATTGACGTAGATAGCCCCTCCCAATGGGCGGTCCCATATACCATATATGGGGCTTCCTAATACCGC
CCATAGCCACTCCCCCATTGACGTCAATGGTCTCTATATATGGTCTTTCCTATTGACGTCATATGGGCGG
TCCTATTGACGTATATGGCGCCTCCCCCATTGACGTCAATTACGGTAAATGGCCCGCCTGGCTCAATGCC
CATTGACGTCAATAGGACCACCCACCATTGACGTCAATGGGATGGCTCATTGCCCATTCATATCCGTTCT
CACGCCCCCTATTGACGTCAATGACGGTAAATGGCCCACTTGGCAGTACATCAATATCTATTAATAGTAA
CTTGGCAAGTACATTACTATTGGAAGTACGCCAGGGTACATTGGCAGTACTCCCATTGA
Features (pLannotate 1.2.2; 15 found; start..end, strand, type, name):
    191..209     +  promoter       SP6 promoter: promoter for bacteriophage SP6 RNA polymerase
    399..1106    +  CDS            mNeonGreen: mNeonGreen is a basic (constitutively fluorescent) green/yellow fluorescent protein published in 2013, derived from Branchiostoma lanceolatum. It is reported to be a very rapidly-maturing monomer with moderate acid sensitivity.
   1147..1164    -  promoter       T7 promoter (fragment): promoter for bacteriophage T7 RNA polymerase
   1169..1303    -  polyA_signal   SV40 poly(A) signal: SV40 polyadenylation signal
   1416..1434    -  promoter       T3 promoter: promoter for bacteriophage T3 RNA polymerase
   1479..1495    -  protein_bind   lac operator: The lac repressor binds to the lac operator to inhibit transcription in E. coli. This inhibition can be relieved by adding lactose or isopropyl-β-D-thiogalactopyranoside (IPTG). lac repressor encoded by lacI
   1503..1533    -  promoter       lac promoter: promoter for the E. coli lac operon
   1548..1569    -  protein_bind   CAP binding site: CAP binding activates transcription in the presence of cAMP. E. coli catabolite activator protein
   1582..1674    -  CDS            lacI (fragment): lac repressor; lacI; The lac repressor binds to the lac operator to inhibit transcription in E. coli. This inhibition can be relieved by adding lactose or isopropyl-β-D-thiogalactopyranoside (IPTG).
   1857..2445    -  rep_origin     ori: high-copy-number ColE1/pMB1/pBR322/pUC origin of replication
   2616..3476    -  CDS            AmpR: β-lactamase; bla; confers resistance to ampicillin, carbenicillin, and related antibiotics
   3477..3581    -  promoter       AmpR promoter: bla
   3634..4062    -  rep_origin     f1 ori (sequence partly withheld): f1 bacteriophage origin of replication; arrow indicates direction of (+) strand synthesis
   4067..4133    -  CDS            lacZα (fragment): LacZα fragment of β-galactosidase; lacZ fragment
   4140..156     +  promoter       CMV IE94 promoter (across the origin): enhancer/promoter region of simian cytomegalovirus major immediate early transcription unit IE94
