[The description below was written by a language model from this plasmid's Addgene catalogue record and pLannotate feature annotations shown in this document.]
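Description:
Membrane mNeonGreen is a 4,961 bp plasmid built on the pCS2+8 backbone, a dual-purpose expression vector listed for use in sea urchin, zebrafish and mammalian systems. It is maintained in E. coli as a high-copy plasmid through a ColE1/pUC-type origin and is selected with ampicillin via the β-lactamase gene. An f1 origin and remnants of the lac region (lac promoter and operator, lacZα and lacI fragments) are carried over from the parental cloning vector.

The roughly 828 bp insert encodes a plasma-membrane-targeted green fluorescent reporter. A tandem repeat of the N-terminal membrane-targeting sequence of the human Src-family kinase LCK is fused to mNeonGreen. This type of N-terminal motif generally anchors proteins to the inner leaflet of the membrane through lipid modification. The annotated mNeonGreen coding sequence begins well downstream of the SP6 promoter, which is consistent with the LCK repeats lying in front of it, even though the catalogue tag field describes mNeonGreen as N-terminal. The catalogue also lists A. victoria as a source species, whereas the feature annotation attributes mNeonGreen to Branchiostoma lanceolatum.

Two promoters sit upstream of the fusion. The simian CMV IE94 enhancer/promoter can drive expression directly from transfected or injected DNA. The SP6 promoter, which the record lists as the promoter, allows in vitro transcription of sense mRNA. An SV40 polyadenylation signal follows the coding region, and T7 and T3 promoters lie downstream in the antisense orientation. This layout suits synthesis of mRNA for microinjection into embryos, or direct DNA expression, to outline cell membranes in live imaging. The record itself states the purpose only as plasma membrane localization of mNeonGreen.
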