Addgene plasmid #198057: Membrane mNeonGreen
Purpose: Plasma membrane localizing mNeonGreen using Human LCK proto-oncogene sequence
Depositing lab: Amro Hamdoun. Depositing organization: University of California, San Diego (UCSD).
Backbone
  Vector backbone: pCS2+8
  Backbone size w/o insert (bp): 4137
  Total vector size (bp): 4961
  Vector type: Synthetic Biology ; sea urchin, mammal, zebrafish
Growth in bacteria
  Bacterial resistance: Ampicillin, 100 μg/mL
  Growth temperature: 37°C
  Growth strain: DH5alpha
  Copy number: High Copy
Gene/Insert
  Gene/Insert name: LCK membrane mNeonGreen (alt name: LCK proto-oncogene, Src family tyrosine kinase)
  Species: H. sapiens (human); A.victoria
  Insert size (bp): 828
  Mutation: Tandem repeat of N-terminal LCK membrane targeting sequence (MGCIKSKRKDNLNDDEAAMGCIKSKRKDNLNDDEAPVAT) fused to mNeonGreen
  Entrez Gene: LCK (a.k.a. IMD22, LSK, YT16, p56lck, pp58lck)
  Promoter: sp6
  Tag / fusion protein: mNeonGreen (N terminal on insert)
  Cloning method: Unknown
  Sequencing primers: 5′ TGACGTAAATGGGCGGTAGG; 3′ GTCATAGCTGTTTCCTG
Resource information
  A portion of this plasmid was derived from a plasmid made by: Twist Bioscience
Terms and licenses: Academic/Nonprofit Terms; Industry Terms: Not Available to Industry
How to cite: Membrane mNeonGreen was a gift from Amro Hamdoun (Addgene plasmid # 198057 ; http://n2t.net/addgene:198057 ; RRID:Addgene_198057)
